>Addgene plasmid #183929 | PHR-GFP-p65 | addgene full sequence | sequence record 364141 | Addgene NGS Result
TAGTTATTAATAGTAATCAATTACGGGGTCATTAGTTCATAGCCCATATATGGAGTTCCGCGTTACATAA
CTTACGGTAAATGGCCCGCCTGGCTGACCGCCCAACGACCCCCGCCCATTGACGTCAATAATGACGTATG
TTCCCATAGTAACGCCAATAGGGACTTTCCATTGACGTCAATGGGTGGAGTATTTACGGTAAACTGCCCA
CTTGGCAGTACATCAAGTGTATCATATGCCAAGTACGCCCCCTATTGACGTCAATGACGGTAAATGGCCC
GCCTGGCATTATGCCCAGTACATGACCTTATGGGACTTTCCTACTTGGCAGTACATCTACGTATTAGTCA
TCGCTATTACCATGGTGATGCGGTTTTGGCAGTACATCAATGGGCGTGGATAGCGGTTTGACTCACGGGG
ATTTCCAAGTCTCCACCCCATTGACGTCAATGGGAGTTTGTTTTGGCACCAAAATCAACGGGACTTTCCA
AAATGTCGTAACAACTCCGCCCCATTGACGCAAATGGGCGGTAGGCGTGTACGGTGGGAGGTCTATATAA
GCAGAGCTGGTTTAGTGAACCGTCAGATCCGCTAGCGCTACCGGACTCAGATCTCGAGGCCACCATGAAG
ATGGACAAAAAGACTATAGTTTGGTTTAGAAGAGACCTAAGGATTGAGGATAATCCTGCATTAGCAGCAG
CTGCTCACGAAGGATCTGTTTTTCCTGTCTTCATTTGGTGTCCTGAAGAAGAAGGACAGTTTTATCCTGG
AAGAGCTTCAAGATGGTGGATGAAACAATCACTTGCTCACTTATCTCAATCCTTGAAGGCTCTTGGATCT
GACCTCACTTTAATCAAAACCCACAACACGATTTCAGCGATCTTGGATTGTATCCGCGTTACCGGTGCTA
CAAAAGTCGTCTTTAACCACCTCTATGATCCTGTTTCGTTAGTTCGGGACCATACCGTAAAGGAGAAGCT
GGTGGAACGTGGGATCTCTGTGCAAAGCTACAATGGAGATCTATTGTATGAACCGTGGGAGATATACTGC
GAAAAGGGCAAACCTTTTACGAGTTTCAATTCTTACTGGAAGAAATGCTTAGATATGTCGATTGAATCCG
TTATGCTTCCTCCTCCTTGGCGGTTGATGCCAATAACTGCAGCGGCTGAAGCGATTTGGGCGTGTTCGAT
TGAAGAACTAGGGCTGGAGAATGAGGCCGAGAAACCGAGCAATGCGTTGTTAACTAGAGCTTGGTCTCCA
GGATGGAGCAATGCTGATAAGTTACTAAATGAGTTCATCGAGAAGCAGTTGATAGATTATGCAAAGAACA
GCAAGAAAGTTGTTGGGAATTCTACTTCACTACTTTCTCCGTATCTCCATTTCGGGGAAATAAGCGTCAG
ACACGTTTTCCAGTGTGCCCGGATGAAACAAATTATATGGGCAAGAGATAAGAACAGTGAAGGAGAAGAA
AGTGCAGATCTTTTTCTTAGGGGAATCGGTTTAAGAGAGTATTCTCGGTATATATGTTTCAACTTCCCGT
TTACTCACGAGCAATCGTTGTTGAGTCATCTTCGGTTTTTCCCTTGGGATGCTGATGTTGATAAGTTCAA
GGCCTGGAGACAAGGCAGGACCGGTTATCCGTTGGTGGATGCCGGAATGAGAGAGCTTTGGGCTACCGGA
TGGATGCATAACAGAATAAGAGTGATTGTTTCAAGCTTTGCTGTGAAGTTTCTTCTCCTTCCATGGAAAT
GGGGAATGAAGTATTTCTGGGATACACTTTTGGATGCTGATTTGGAATGTGACATCCTTGGCTGGCAGTA
TATCTCTGGGAGTATCCCCGATGGCCACGAGCTTGATCGCTTGGACAATCCCGCGTTACAAGGCGCCAAA
TATGACCCAGAAGGTGAGTACATAAGGCAATGGCTTCCCGAGCTTGCGAGATTGCCAACTGAATGGATCC
ATCATCCATGGGACGCTCCTTTAACCGTACTCAAAGCTTCTGGTGTGGAACTCGGAACAAACTATGCGAA
ACCCATTGTAGACATCGACACAGCTCGTGAGCTACTAGCTAAAGCTATTTCAAGAACCCGTGAAGCACAG
ATCATGATCGGAGCAGCAGCCCGGGTCATGGTGAGCAAGGGCGAGGAGCTGTTCACCGGGGTGGTGCCCA
TCCTGGTCGAGCTGGACGGCGACGTAAACGGCCACAAGTTCAGCGTGTCCGGCGAGGGCGAGGGCGATGC
CACCTACGGCAAGCTGACCCTGAAGTTCATCTGCACCACCGGCAAGCTGCCCGTGCCCTGGCCCACCCTC
GTGACCACCCTGACCTACGGCGTGCAGTGCTTCAGCCGCTACCCCGACCACATGAAGCAGCACGACTTCT
TCAAGTCCGCCATGCCCGAAGGCTACGTCCAGGAGCGCACCATCTTCTTCAAGGACGACGGCAACTACAA
GACCCGCGCCGAGGTGAAGTTCGAGGGCGACACCCTGGTGAACCGCATCGAGCTGAAGGGCATCGACTTC
AAGGAGGACGGCAACATCCTGGGGCACAAGCTGGAGTACAACTACAACAGCCACAACGTCTATATCATGG
CCGACAAGCAGAAGAACGGCATCAAGGTGAACTTCAAGATCCGCCACAACATCGAGGACGGCAGCGTGCA
GCTCGCCGACCACTACCAGCAGAACACCCCCATCGGCGACGGCCCCGTGCTGCTGCCCGACAACCACTAC
CTGAGCACCCAGTCCGCCCTGAGCAAAGACCCCAACGAGAAGCGCGATCACATGGTCCTGCTGGAGTTCG
TGACCGCCGCCGGGATCACTCTCGGCATGGACGAGCTGTACAAGAGCGGCCGCAGGGGGCGTCGACTGGG
TACCCCTCCTAAGAAGAAGAGGAAGGTTGCCCCCACCATGGATAAAAAGAAGAGAAAGGCCCCCCCGACC
GATGTCAGCCTGGGGGACGAGCTCCAGTACCTGCCCGACACCGACGACCGGCACCGGATCGAGGAAAAGC
GGAAGCGGACCTACGAGACATTCAAGAGCATCATGAAGAAGTCCCCCTTCAGCGGCCCCACCGACCCTAG
ACCTCCACCTAGAAGAATCGCCGTGCCCAGCAGATCCAGCGCCAGCGTGCCAAAACCTGCCCCCCAGCCT
TACCCCTTCACCAGCAGCCTGAGCACCATCAACTACGACGAGTTCCCTACCATGGTGTTCCCCAGCGGCC
AGATCTCTCAGGCCTCTGCTCTGGCTCCAGCCCCTCCTCAGGTGCTGCCTCAGGCTCCTGCTCCTGCACC
AGCTCCAGCCATGGTGTCTGCACTGGCTCAGGCACCAGCACCCGTGCCTGTGCTGGCTCCTGGACCTCCA
CAGGCTGTGGCTCCACCAGCCCCTAAACCTACACAGGCCGGCGAGGGCACACTGTCTGAAGCTCTGCTGC
AGCTGCAGTTCGACGACGAGGATCTGGGAGCCCTGCTGGGAAACAGCACCGATCCTGCCGTGTTCACCGA
CCTGGCCAGCGTGGACAACAGCGAGTTCCAGCAGCTGCTGAACCAGGGCATCCCTGTGGCCCCTCACACC
ACCGAGCCCATGCTGATGGAATACCCCGAGGCCATCACCCGGCTCGTGACAGGCGCTCAGAGGCCTCCTG
ATCCAGCTCCTGCCCCTCTGGGAGCACCAGGCCTGCCTAATGGACTGCTGTCTGGCGACGAGGACTTCAG
CTCTATCGCCGATATGGATTTCTCAGCCTTGCTGTAACAATTGTTGTTGTTAACTTGTTTATTGCAGCTT
ATAATGGTTACAAATAAAGCAATAGCATCACAAATTTCACAAATAAAGCATTTTTTTCACTGCATTCTAG
TTGTGGTTTGTCCAAACTCATCAATGTATCTTAAGGCGTAAATTGTAAGCGTTAATATTTTGTTAAAATT
CGCGTTAAATTTTTGTTAAATCAGCTCATTTTTTAACCAATAGGCCGAAATCGGCAAAATCCCTTATAAA
TCAAAAGAATAGACCGAGATAGGGT
[37 nt withheld, positions 4016-4052]
AAAGAACGTGGACTCCAACGTCAAAGG
[49 nt withheld, positions 4080-4128]
T
[91 nt withheld, positions 4130-4220]
G
[124 nt withheld, positions 4222-4345]
CAGGTGGCACTTTTCGGGGAAATGTGCGCGGAACCCCTATTTGTTTATTTTTCTAAATACATTCAAATAT
GTATCCGCTCATGAGACAATAACCCTGATAAATGCTTCAATAATATTGAAAAAGGAAGAGTCCTGAGGCG
GAAAGAACCAGCTGTGGAATGTGTGTCAGTTAGGGTGTGGAAAGTCCCCAGGCTCCCCAGCAGGCAGAAG
TATGCAAAGCATGCATCTCAATTAGTCAGCAACCAGGTGTGGAAAGTCCCCAGGCTCCCCAGCAGGCAGA
AGTATGCAAAGCATGCATCTCAATTAGTCAGCAACCATAGTCCCGCCCCTAACTCCGCCCATCCCGCCCC
TAACTCCGCCCAGTTCCGCCCATTCTCCGCCCCATGGCTGACTAATTTTTTTTATTTATGCAGAGGCCGA
GGCCGCCTCGGCCTCTGAGCTATTCCAGAAGTAGTGAGGAGGCTTTTTTGGAGGCCTAGGCTTTTGCAAA
GATCGATCAAGAGACAGGATGAGGATCGTTTCGCATGATTGAACAAGATGGATTGCACGCAGGTTCTCCG
GCCGCTTGGGTGGAGAGGCTATTCGGCTATGACTGGGCACAACAGACAATCGGCTGCTCTGATGCCGCCG
TGTTCCGGCTGTCAGCGCAGGGGCGCCCGGTTCTTTTTGTCAAGACCGACCTGTCCGGTGCCCTGAATGA
ACTGCAAGACGAGGCAGCGCGGCTATCGTGGCTGGCCACGACGGGCGTTCCTTGCGCAGCTGTGCTCGAC
GTTGTCACTGAAGCGGGAAGGGACTGGCTGCTATTGGGCGAAGTGCCGGGGCAGGATCTCCTGTCATCTC
ACCTTGCTCCTGCCGAGAAAGTATCCATCATGGCTGATGCAATGCGGCGGCTGCATACGCTTGATCCGGC
TACCTGCCCATTCGACCACCAAGCGAAACATCGCATCGAGCGAGCACGTACTCGGATGGAAGCCGGTCTT
GTCGATCAGGATGATCTGGACGAAGAGCATCAGGGGCTCGCGCCAGCCGAACTGTTCGCCAGGCTCAAGG
CGAGCATGCCCGACGGCGAGGATCTCGTCGTGACCCATGGCGATGCCTGCTTGCCGAATATCATGGTGGA
AAATGGCCGCTTTTCTGGATTCATCGACTGTGGCCGGCTGGGTGTGGCGGACCGCTATCAGGACATAGCG
TTGGCTACCCGTGATATTGCTGAAGAGCTTGGCGGCGAATGGGCTGACCGCTTCCTCGTGCTTTACGGTA
TCGCCGCTCCCGATTCGCAGCGCATCGCCTTCTATCGCCTTCTTGACGAGTTCTTCTGAGCGGGACTCTG
GGGTTCGAAATGACCGACCAAGCGACGCCCAACCTGCCATCACGAGATTTCGATTCCACCGCCGCCTTCT
ATGAAAGGTTGGGCTTCGGAATCGTTTTCCGGGACGCCGGCTGGATGATCCTCCAGCGCGGGGATCTCAT
GCTGGAGTTCTTCGCCCACCCTAGGGGGAGGCTAACTGAAACACGGAAGGAGACAATACCGGAAGGAACC
CGCGCTATGACGGCAATAAAAAGACAGAATAAAACGCACGGTGTTGGGTCGTTTGTTCATAAACGCGGGG
TTCGGTCCCAGGGCTGGCACTCTGTCGATACCCCACCGAGACCCCATTGGGGCCAATACGCCCGCGTTTC
TTCCTTTTCCCCACCCCACCCCCCAAGTTCGGGTGAAGGCCCAGGGCTCGCAGCCAACGTCGGGGCGGCA
GGCCCTGCCATAGCCTCAGGTTACTCATATATACTTTAGATTGATTTAAAACTTCATTTTTAATTTAAAA
GGATCTAGGTGAAGATCCTTTTTGATAATCTCATGACCAAAATCCCTTAACGTGAGTTTTCGTTCCACTG
AGCGTCAGACCCCGTAGAAAAGATCAAAGGATCTTCTTGAGATCCTTTTTTTCTGCGCGTAATCTGCTGC
TTGCAAACAAAAAAACCACCGCTACCAGCGGTGGTTTGTTTGCCGGATCAAGAGCTACCAACTCTTTTTC
CGAAGGTAACTGGCTTCAGCAGAGCGCAGATACCAAATACTGTTCTTCTAGTGTAGCCGTAGTTAGGCCA
CCACTTCAAGAACTCTGTAGCACCGCCTACATACCTCGCTCTGCTAATCCTGTTACCAGTGGCTGCTGCC
AGTGGCGATAAGTCGTGTCTTACCGGGTTGGACTCAAGACGATAGTTACCGGATAAGGCGCAGCGGTCGG
GCTGAACGGGGGGTTCGTGCACACAGCCCAGCTTGGAGCGAACGACCTACACCGAACTGAGATACCTACA
GCGTGAGCTATGAGAAAGCGCCACGCTTCCCGAAGGGAGAAAGGCGGACAGGTATCCGGTAAGCGGCAGG
GTCGGAACAGGAGAGCGCACGAGGGAGCTTCCAGGGGGAAACGCCTGGTATCTTTATAGTCCTGTCGGGT
TTCGCCACCTCTGACTTGAGCGTCGATTTTTGTGATGCTCGTCAGGGGGGCGGAGCCTATGGAAAAACGC
CAGCAACGCGGCCTTTTTACGGTTCCTGGCCTTTTGCTGGCCTTTTGCTCACATGTTCTTTCCTGCGTTA
TCCCCTGATTCTGTGGATAACCGTATTACCGCCATGCAT
Features (pLannotate 1.2.2; 15 found; start..end, strand, type, name):
     61..364     +  enhancer       CMV enhancer: human cytomegalovirus immediate early enhancer
    365..568     +  promoter       CMV promoter: human cytomegalovirus (CMV) immediate early promoter
    591..618     +  misc_feature   MCS (fragment): multiple cloning site
    625..2118    +  CDS            CRY2PHR: N-terminal photolyase homology region of Arabidopsis thaliana cryptochrome 2 binds to CIB1 upon exposure to blue light (Kennedy et al., 2010)
   2128..2844    +  CDS            EGFP: EGFP is a basic (constitutively fluorescent) green fluorescent protein published in 1996, derived from Aequorea victoria. It is reported to be a rapidly-maturing weak dimer with moderate acid sensitivity.
   2959..3753    +  CDS            RELA (fragment): TF65_HUMAN - Also known as NFKB3. Experimental evidence at protein level: Swiss-Prot protein existence level 1. NF-kappa-B is a pleiotropic transcription factor present in almost all cell types and is the endpoint of a series of signal transduction events that are initiated by a vast array of stimuli related to many biological processes such as inflammation, immunity, differentiation, cell growth, tumorigenesis and apoptosis. NF-kappa-B is a homo- or heterodimeric complex formed by the Rel-like domain- containing proteins RELA/p65, RELB, NFKB1/p105, NFKB1/p50, REL and NFKB2/p52. The heterodime
   3762..3883    +  polyA_signal   SV40 poly(A) signal: SV40 polyadenylation signal
   3917..4345    -  rep_origin     f1 ori (sequence partly withheld): f1 bacteriophage origin of replication; arrow indicates direction of (+) strand synthesis
   4372..4476    +  promoter       AmpR promoter: bla
   4478..4835    +  promoter       SV40 promoter: SV40 enhancer and early promoter
   4870..5664    +  CDS            NeoR/KanR: aminoglycoside phosphotransferase from Tn5; aph(3')-II (or nptII); confers resistance to neomycin, kanamycin, and G418 (Geneticin®)
   5685..5837    +  CDS            ble (fragment): BLE_KLEPN - Experimental evidence at protein level: Swiss-Prot protein existence level 1. Binding protein with a strong affinity to the bleomycin family of antibiotics. Binds to CL990; an antimitotic-antibiotic compound. From Klebsiella pneumoniae.
   5896..5943    +  polyA_signal   HSV TK poly(A) signal: herpes simplex virus thymidine kinase polyadenylation signal (Cole and Stacy, 1985)
   6034..6050    -  polyA_signal   bGH poly(A) signal (fragment): bovine growth hormone polyadenylation signal
   6272..6860    +  rep_origin     ori: high-copy-number ColE1/pMB1/pBR322/pUC origin of replication
