[The description below was written by a language model from this plasmid's Addgene catalogue record and pLannotate feature annotations shown in this document.]
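Description:
PHR-GFP-p65 is a mammalian expression plasmid of about 7 kb built on the Clontech pmCherryN1 backbone. No mCherry feature is annotated in the sequenced construct, which suggests the original red reporter was displaced by the insert. It replicates in E. coli from a high-copy ColE1/pUC-type origin and also carries an f1 phage origin. A single Tn5 aminoglycoside phosphotransferase (NeoR/KanR) gene serves both hosts. A bacterial bla-type promoter drives it for kanamycin selection in bacteria, and the SV40 enhancer/early promoter drives it for G418 selection in mammalian cells, with an HSV TK polyadenylation signal downstream. Short ble and bGH poly(A) fragments are also annotated nearby; these are only partial matches and are unlikely to be functional elements.

The payload is a single fusion reading frame under the human CMV immediate-early enhancer and promoter, terminated by the SV40 poly(A) signal. It begins with the N-terminal photolyase homology region (PHR) of Arabidopsis thaliana cryptochrome 2, followed by EGFP and then a fragment of human RELA, corresponding to the p65 transcriptional activation domain named in the record. The record lists no mutations. On blue light exposure, the PHR domain binds CIBN, the N-terminal portion of its partner CIB1. A CIBN fusion tethered to a chosen genomic site can therefore recruit the p65 activator on demand, while EGFP lets its localisation and accumulation be followed by fluorescence microscopy. According to the associated publication title, the construct was used to study how multivalent interactions, as distinct from phase separation, contribute to transcription activation. The CIBN partner must be supplied from a separate construct.
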