Addgene plasmid #183929: PHR-GFP-p65
Purpose: Optogenetic PHR domain coupled to GFP and p65 activation domain; binds to CIBN upon blue light exposure
Depositing lab: Karsten Rippe. Publication: Transcription activation is enhanced by multivalent interactions independent of phase separation. Trojanowski J, Frank L, Rademacher A, Mucke N, Grigaitis P, Rippe K. Mol Cell. 2022 May 4. pii: S1097-2765(22)00328-8. doi: 10.1016/j.molcel.2022.04.017. PubMed 35537448.
Backbone
  Vector backbone: pmCherryN1
  Backbone manufacturer: Clontech
  Vector type: Mammalian Expression
  Selectable markers: Neomycin (select with G418)
Growth in bacteria
  Bacterial resistance: Kanamycin, 50 μg/mL
  Growth temperature: 37°C
  Growth strain: DH5alpha
  Copy number: High Copy
Gene/Insert
  Gene/Insert name: PHR-GFP-p65 (alt name: PHR domain of CRY2)
  Species: A. thaliana (mustard weed), Synthetic
  Mutation: none
  Entrez Gene: CRY2 (a.k.a. AT1G04400, AT-PHH1, ATCRY2, CRYPTOCHROME 2 APOPROTEIN, F19P19.14, F19P19_14, FHA, PHH1, cryptochrome 2)
  Promoter: CMV
  Cloning method: Restriction Enzyme; 5′ cloning site SacI (not destroyed); 3′ cloning site MfeI (not destroyed)
Terms and licenses: Academic/Nonprofit Terms; Industry Terms: Not Available to Industry
How to cite: PHR-GFP-p65 was a gift from Karsten Rippe (Addgene plasmid # 183929 ; http://n2t.net/addgene:183929 ; RRID:Addgene_183929)
